Addgene plasmid #189746: pLenti-v2-ALDH1A3gRNA1
Purpose: The construct was used for expression of gRNA and Cas9 for knocking out of the ALDH1A3 gene.
Depositing lab: Robert Sobol. Depositing organization: University of South Alabama, Mitchell Cancer Institute. Publication: A specific inhibitor of ALDH1A3 regulates retinoic acid biosynthesis in glioma stem cells. Li J, Garavaglia S, Ye Z, Moretti A, Belyaeva OV, Beiser A, Ibrahim M, Wilk A, McClellan S, Klyuyeva AV, Goggans KR, Kedishvili NY, Salter EA, Wierzbicki A, Migaud ME, Mullett SJ, Yates NA, Camacho CJ, Rizzi M, Sobol RW. Commun Biol. 2021 Dec 21;4(1):1420. doi: 10.1038/s42003-021-02949-7. PubMed 34934174.
Backbone
  Vector backbone: pLenti-v2
  Total vector size (bp): 13014
  Vector type: CRISPR
  Selectable markers: Puromycin
Growth in bacteria
  Bacterial resistance: Ampicillin, 100 μg/mL
  Growth temperature: 37°C
  Growth strain: NEB Stable
  Copy number: Unknown
Gene/Insert
  Gene/Insert name: Cas9, ALDH1A3 gRNA
  gRNA/shRNA sequence: tggaaaacgggcagccggac
  Species: H. sapiens (human)
  Promoter: U6
  Cloning method: Restriction Enzyme; 5′ cloning site BsmBl (unknown if destroyed); 3′ cloning site BsmBl (unknown if destroyed)
  Sequencing primers: 5′ N/A; 3′ N/A
Terms and licenses: Academic/Nonprofit Terms; Industry Terms: Not Available to Industry
How to cite: pLenti-v2-ALDH1A3gRNA1 was a gift from Robert Sobol (Addgene plasmid # 189746 ; http://n2t.net/addgene:189746 ; RRID:Addgene_189746)
