[The description below was written by a language model from this plasmid's Addgene catalogue record and pLannotate feature annotations shown in this document.]
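Description:
pLenti-v2-ALDH1A3gRNA1 is an all-in-one lentiviral CRISPR plasmid of about 13 kb, built on the pLenti-v2 backbone to deliver both Streptococcus pyogenes Cas9 and a single guide RNA against human ALDH1A3. It is propagated in E. coli through a high-copy ColE1/pUC-type origin with ampicillin selection from the β-lactamase gene. An f1 origin is also present. The backbone outside the viral region carries an SV40/EM7-driven bleomycin/Zeocin resistance cassette with an SV40 polyadenylation signal, although the catalogue lists only puromycin as the mammalian selectable marker.

The transfer cassette is a self-inactivating HIV-1 design. A CMV enhancer/promoter replaces the U3 region upstream of a truncated 5' LTR, so genomic RNA can be transcribed in packaging cells. This is followed by the Ψ packaging signal with a partial gag sequence, the RRE for Rev-dependent nuclear export, and the cPPT/CTS. Within the vector, a human U6 RNA polymerase III promoter drives the ALDH1A3-targeting spacer, which was cloned through BsmBI sites and is fused to the Cas9 gRNA scaffold. An EF-1α core promoter then drives Cas9, with a puromycin N-acetyltransferase coding sequence annotated immediately downstream. The feature table does not annotate the element linking Cas9 and PuroR. A WPRE boosts transcript expression ahead of the ΔU3 3' LTR, and a bGH polyadenylation signal follows.

According to the record, the construct was used to express the gRNA and Cas9 for knocking out ALDH1A3. Transduced cells can be enriched with puromycin. The name suggests it is one of a numbered set of guides against this gene.
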