Features (pLannotate 1.2.2; 33 found; start..end, strand, type, name):
    928..1516    +  rep_origin     ori: high-copy-number ColE1/pMB1/pBR322/pUC origin of replication
   1699..1791    +  CDS            lacI (fragment): lac repressor; lacI; The lac repressor binds to the lac operator to inhibit transcription in E. coli. This inhibition can be relieved by adding lactose or isopropyl-β-D-thiogalactopyranoside (IPTG).
   1804..1825    +  protein_bind   CAP binding site: CAP binding activates transcription in the presence of cAMP. E. coli catabolite activator protein
   1840..1870    +  promoter       lac promoter: promoter for the E. coli lac operon
   1874..1896    +  protein_bind   lac operator (fragment): The lac repressor binds to the lac operator to inhibit transcription in E. coli. This inhibition can be relieved by adding lactose or isopropyl-β-D-thiogalactopyranoside (IPTG). lac repressor encoded by lacI
   1967..2088    -  polyA_signal   SV40 poly(A) signal: SV40 polyadenylation signal
   2083..2208    -  CDS            ble (fragment): BLE_KLEPN - Experimental evidence at protein level: Swiss-Prot protein existence level 1. Binding protein with a strong affinity to the bleomycin family of antibiotics. Binds to CL990; an antimitotic-antibiotic compound. From Klebsiella pneumoniae.
   2218..2592    -  CDS            BleoR: antibiotic-binding protein; Sh ble from Streptoalloteichus hindustanus; confers resistance to bleomycin, phleomycin, and Zeocin™
   2611..2658    -  promoter       EM7 promoter: synthetic bacterial promoter&nbsp
   2706..3035    -  promoter       SV40 promoter: SV40 enhancer and early promoter
   3049..3477    -  rep_origin     f1 ori (sequence partly withheld): f1 bacteriophage origin of replication; arrow indicates direction of (+) strand synthesis
   3498..3519    -  promoter       SV40 promoter (fragment): SV40 enhancer and early promoter
   3523..3747    -  polyA_signal   bGH poly(A) signal: bovine growth hormone polyadenylation signal
   3779..4012    -  LTR            3' LTR (ΔU3): self-inactivating 3' long terminal repeat (LTR) from HIV-1
   4014..4033    -  misc_feature   cPPT/CTS (fragment): central polypurine tract and central termination sequence of HIV-1
   4084..4672    -  misc_feature   WPRE: woodchuck hepatitis virus posttranscriptional regulatory element
   4688..5285    -  CDS            PuroR (fragment): puromycin N-acetyltransferase; pac from Streptomyces; confers resistance to puromycin
   5423..9526    -  CDS            Cas9: Cas9 (Csn1) endonuclease from the Streptococcus pyogenes Type II CRISPR/Cas system generates RNA-guided double strand breaks in DNA
   9551..9762    -  promoter       EF-1α core promoter: core promoter for human elongation factor EF-1α
   9788..9806    -  CDS            small t antigen (fragment): SV40 (simian virus 40) small t antigen
   9824..9899    -  misc_RNA       gRNA scaffold: guide RNA scaffold for the Streptococcus pyogenes CRISPR/Cas9 system
   9929..10169   -  promoter       U6 promoter: RNA polymerase III promoter for human U6 snRNA
  10220..10337   -  misc_feature   cPPT/CTS: central polypurine tract and central termination sequence of HIV-1
  10387..10487   -  CDS            Rev (fragment): human immunodeficiency virus 1 (HIV-1) Rev protein; rev; enhances nuclear export of unspliced and incompletely spliced viral mRNAs
  10864..11097   -  misc_feature   RRE: The Rev response element (RRE) of HIV-1 allows for Rev-dependent mRNA export from the nucleus to the cytoplasm.
  11243..11606   -  CDS            HIV-1 gag (fragment): gag protein from human immunodeficiency virus 1; gag
  11590..11715   -  misc_feature   HIV-1 Ψ: packaging signal of human immunodeficiency virus type 1
  11762..11942   -  LTR            5' LTR (truncated): truncated 5' long terminal repeat (LTR) from HIV-1
  11960..12159   -  promoter       CMV promoter: human cytomegalovirus (CMV) immediate early promoter
  12160..12539   -  enhancer       CMV enhancer: human cytomegalovirus immediate early enhancer
  12694..12746   +  misc_feature   bom (fragment): basis of mobility region from pBR322
  12805..12909   +  promoter       AmpR promoter: bla
  12910..757     +  CDS            AmpR (across the origin): β-lactamase; bla; confers resistance to ampicillin, carbenicillin, and related antibiotics
>Addgene plasmid #189746 | pLenti-v2-ALDH1A3gRNA1 | addgene full sequence | sequence record 374848 | Addgene NGS Result
AGATCAGTTGGGTGCACGAGTGGGTTACATCGAACTGGATCTCAACAGCGGTAAGATCCTTGAGAGTTTT
CGCCCCGAAGAACGTTTTCCAATGATGAGCACTTTTAAAGTTCTGCTATGTGGCGCGGTATTATCCCGTA
TTGACGCCGGGCAAGAGCAACTCGGTCGCCGCATACACTATTCTCAGAATGACTTGGTTGAGTACTCACC
AGTCACAGAAAAGCATCTTACGGATGGCATGACAGTAAGAGAATTATGCAGTGCTGCCATAACCATGAGT
GATAACACTGCGGCCAACTTACTTCTGACAACGATCGGAGGACCGAAGGAGCTAACCGCTTTTTTGCACA
ACATGGGGGATCATGTAACTCGCCTTGATCGTTGGGAACCGGAGCTGAATGAAGCCATACCAAACGACGA
GCGTGACACCACGATGCCTGTAGCAATGGCAACAACGTTGCGCAAACTATTAACTGGCGAACTACTTACT
CTAGCTTCCCGGCAACAATTAATAGACTGGATGGAGGCGGATAAAGTTGCAGGACCACTTCTGCGCTCGG
CCCTTCCGGCTGGCTGGTTTATTGCTGATAAATCTGGAGCCGGTGAGCGTGGGTCTCGCGGTATCATTGC
AGCACTGGGGCCAGATGGTAAGCCCTCCCGTATCGTAGTTATCTACACGACGGGGAGTCAGGCAACTATG
GATGAACGAAATAGACAGATCGCTGAGATAGGTGCCTCACTGATTAAGCATTGGTAACTGTCAGACCAAG
TTTACTCATATATACTTTAGATTGATTTAAAACTTCATTTTTAATTTAAAAGGATCTAGGTGAAGATCCT
TTTTGATAATCTCATGACCAAAATCCCTTAACGTGAGTTTTCGTTCCACTGAGCGTCAGACCCCGTAGAA
AAGATCAAAGGATCTTCTTGAGATCCTTTTTTTCTGCGCGTAATCTGCTGCTTGCAAACAAAAAAACCAC
CGCTACCAGCGGTGGTTTGTTTGCCGGATCAAGAGCTACCAACTCTTTTTCCGAAGGTAACTGGCTTCAG
CAGAGCGCAGATACCAAATACTGTTCTTCTAGTGTAGCCGTAGTTAGGCCACCACTTCAAGAACTCTGTA
GCACCGCCTACATACCTCGCTCTGCTAATCCTGTTACCAGTGGCTGCTGCCAGTGGCGATAAGTCGTGTC
TTACCGGGTTGGACTCAAGACGATAGTTACCGGATAAGGCGCAGCGGTCGGGCTGAACGGGGGGTTCGTG
CACACAGCCCAGCTTGGAGCGAACGACCTACACCGAACTGAGATACCTACAGCGTGAGCTATGAGAAAGC
GCCACGCTTCCCGAAGGGAGAAAGGCGGACAGGTATCCGGTAAGCGGCAGGGTCGGAACAGGAGAGCGCA
CGAGGGAGCTTCCAGGGGGAAACGCCTGGTATCTTTATAGTCCTGTCGGGTTTCGCCACCTCTGACTTGA
GCGTCGATTTTTGTGATGCTCGTCAGGGGGGCGGAGCCTATGGAAAAACGCCAGCAACGCGGCCTTTTTA
CGGTTCCTGGCCTTTTGCTGGCCTTTTGCTCACATGTTCTTTCCTGCGTTATCCCCTGATTCTGTGGATA
ACCGTATTACCGCCTTTGAGTGAGCTGATACCGCTCGCCGCAGCCGAACGACCGAGCGCAGCGAGTCAGT
GAGCGAGGAAGCGGAAGAGCGCCCAATACGCAAACCGCCTCTCCCCGCGCGTTGGCCGATTCATTAATGC
AGCTGGCACGACAGGTTTCCCGACTGGAAAGCGGGCAGTGAGCGCAACGCAATTAATGTGAGTTAGCTCA
CTCATTAGGCACCCCAGGCTTTACACTTTATGCTTCCGGCTCGTATGTTGTGTGGAATTGTGAGCGGATA
ACAATTTCACACAGGAAACAGCTATGACCATGATTACGCCAAGCTCTAGCTAGAGGTCGACGGTATACAG
ACATGATAAGATACATTGATGAGTTTGGACAAACCACAACTAGAATGCAGTGAAAAAAATGCTTTATTTG
TGAAATTTGTGATGCTATTGCTTTATTTGTAACCATTATAAGCTGCAATAAACAAGTTGGGGTGGGCGAA
GAACTCCAGCATGAGATCCCCGCGCTGGAGGATCATCCAGCCGGCGTCCCGGAAAACGATTCCGAAGCCC
AACCTTTCATAGAAGGCGGCGGTGGAATCGAAATCTCGTAGCACGTGTCAGTCCTGCTCCTCGGCCACGA
AGTGCACGCAGTTGCCGGCCGGGTCGCGCAGGGCGAACTCCCGCCCCCACGGCTGCTCGCCGATCTCGGT
CATGGCCGGCCCGGAGGCGTCCCGGAAGTTCGTGGACACGACCTCCGACCACTCGGCGTACAGCTCGTCC
AGGCCGCGCACCCACACCCAGGCCAGGGTGTTGTCCGGCACCACCTGGTCCTGGACCGCGCTGATGAACA
GGGTCACGTCGTCCCGGACCACACCGGCGAAGTCGTCCTCCACGAAGTCCCGGGAGAACCCGAGCCGGTC
GGTCCAGAACTCGACCGCTCCGGCGACGTCGCGCGCGGTGAGCACCGGAACGGCACTGGTCAACTTGGCC
ATGGTTTAGTTCCTCACCTTGTCGTATTATACTATGCCGATATACTATGCCGATGATTAATTGTCAACAC
GTGCTGATCAGATCCGAAAATGGATATACAAGCTCCCGGGAGCTTTTTGCAAAAGCCTAGGCCTCCAAAA
AAGCCTCCTCACTACTTCTGGAATAGCTCAGAGGCAGAGGCGGCCTCGGCCTCTGCATAAATAAAAAAAA
TTAGTCAGCCATGGGGCGGAGAATGGGCGGAACTGGGCGGAGTTAGGGGCGGGATGGGCGGAGTTAGGGG
CGGGACTATGGTTGCTGACTAATTGAGATGCATGCTTTGCATACTTCTGCCTGCTGGGGAGCCTGGGGAC
TTTCCACACCTGGTTGCTGACTAATTGAGATGCATGCTTTGCATACTTCTGCCTGCTGGGGAGCCTGGGG
ACTTTCCACACCCTAACTGACACACATTCCACAGAATTAATTCGCGTTAAATTTTTGTTAAATCAGCTCA
TTTTTTAACCAATAGGCCGAAATCGGCAAAATCCCTTATAAATCAAAAGAATAGACCGAGATAGGGT
[37 nt withheld, positions 3148-3184]
AAAGAACGTGGACTCCAACGTCAAAGG
[49 nt withheld, positions 3212-3260]
T
[91 nt withheld, positions 3262-3352]
G
[124 nt withheld, positions 3354-3477]
GGGGATACCCCCTAGAGCCCCAGCTGGTTCTTTCCGCCTCAGAAGCCATAGAGCCCACCGCATCCCCAGC
ATGCCTGCTATTGTCTTCCCAATCCTCCCCCTTGCTGTCCTGCCCCACCCCACCCCCCAGAATAGAATGA
CACCTACTCAGACAATGCGATGCAATTTCCTCATTTTATTAGGAAAGGACAGTGGGAGTGGCACCTTCCA
GGGTCAAGGAAGGCACGGGGGAGGGGCAAACAACAGATGGCTGGCAACTAGAAGGCACAGTCGAGGCTGA
TCAGCGGGTTTAAACGGGCCCTGCTAGAGATTTTCCACACTGACTAAAAGGGTCTGAGGGATCTCTAGTT
ACCAGAGTCACACAACAGACGGGCACACACTACTTGAAGCACTCAAGGCAAGCTTTATTGAGGCTTAAGC
AGTGGGTTCCCTAGTTAGCCAGAGAGCTCCCAGGCTCAGATCTGGTCTAACCAGAGAGACCCAGTACAAG
CAAAAAGCAGATCTTGTCTTCGTTGGGAGTGAATTAGCCCTTCCAGTCCCCCCTTTTCTTTTAAAAAGTG
GCTAAGATCTACAGCTGCCTTGTAAGTCATTGGTCTTAAAGTCGACGCGGGGAGGCGGCCCAAAGGGAGA
TCCGACTCGTCTGAGGGCGAAGGCGAAGACGCGGAAGAGGCCGCAGAGCCGGCAGCAGGCCGCGGGAAGG
AAGGTCCGCTGGATTGAGGGCCGAAGGGACGTAGCAGAAGGACGTCCCGCGCAGAATCCAGGTGGCAACA
CAGGCGAGCAGCCAAGGAAAGGACGATGATTTCCCCGACAACACCACGGAATTGTCAGTGCCCAACAGCC
GAGCCCCTGTCCAGCAGCGGGCAAGGCAGGCGGCGATGAGTTCCGCCGTGGCAATAGGGAGGGGGAAAGC
GAAAGTCCCGGAAAGGAGCTGACAGGTGGTGGCAATGCCCCAACCAGTGGGGGTTGCGTCAGCAAACACA
GTGCACACCACGCCACGTTGCCTGACAACGGGCCACAACTCCTCATAAAGAGACAGCAACCAGGATTTAT
ACAAGGAGGAGAAAATGAAAGCCATACGGGAAGCAATAGCATGATACAAAGGCATTAAAGCAGCGTATCC
ACATAGCGTAAAAGGAGCAACATAGTTAAGAATACCAGTCAATCTTTCACAAATTTTGTAATCCAGAGGT
TGATTGTCGACTTAACGCGTTCAGGCACCGGGCTTGCGGGTCATGCACCAGGTGCGCGGTCCTTCGGGCA
CCTCGACGTCGGCGGTGACGGTGAAGCCGAGCCGCTCGTAGAAGGGGAGGTTGCGGGGCGCGGAGGTCTC
CAGGAAGGCGGGCACCCCGGCGCGCTCGGCCGCCTCCACTCCGGGGAGCACGACGGCGCTGCCCAGACCC
TTGCCCTGGTGGTCGGGCGAGACTCCGACGGTGGCCAGGAACCACGCGGGCTCCTTGGGCCGGTGCGGCG
CCAGGAGGCCTTCCATCTGTTGCTGCGCGGCCAGCCGGGAACCGCTCAACTCGGCCATGCGCGGGCCGAT
CTCGGCGAACACCGCCCCCGCTTCGACGCTCTCCGGCGTGGTCCAGACCGCCACCGCGGCGCCGTCGTCC
GCGACCCACACCTTGCCGATGTCGAGCCCGACGCGCGTGAGGAAGAGTTCTTGCAGCTCGGTGACCCGCT
CGATGTGGCGGTCCGGATCGACGGTGTGGCGCGTGGCGGGGTAGTCGGCGAACGCGGCGGCGAGGGTGCG
TACGGCCCTGGGGACGTCGTCGCGGGTGGCGAGGCGCACCGTGGGCTTGTACTCGGTCGGTCCAGGATTC
TCTTCGACATCTCCGGCTTGTTTCAGCAGAGAGAAGTTTGTTGCGCCGGATCCCTTATCGTCATCGTCTT
TGTAATCTTTCTTCTTCTTAGCCTGTCCAGCCTTCTTTGTGGCGGCAGGTCGCTTGTCGCCTCCCAGCTG
AGACAGGTCGATCCGTGTCTCGTACAGGCCGGTGATGCTCTGGTGGATCAGGGTGGCGTCCAGCACCTCT
TTGGTGCTGGTGTACCTCTTCCGGTCGATGGTGGTGTCAAAGTACTTGAAGGCGGCAGGGGCTCCCAGAT
TGGTCAGGGTAAACAGGTGGATGATATTCTCGGCCTGCTCTCTGATGGGCTTATCCCGGTGCTTGTTGTA
GGCGGACAGCACTTTGTCCAGATTAGCGTCGGCCAGGATCACTCTCTTGGAGAACTCGCTGATCTGCTCG
ATGATCTCGTCCAGGTAGTGCTTGTGCTGTTCCACAAACAGCTGTTTCTGCTCATTATCCTCGGGGGAGC
CCTTCAGCTTCTCATAGTGGCTGGCCAGGTACAGGAAGTTCACATATTTGGAGGGCAGGGCCAGTTCGTT
TCCCTTCTGCAGTTCGCCGGCAGAGGCCAGCATTCTCTTCCGGCCGTTTTCCAGCTCGAACAGGGAGTAC
TTAGGCAGCTTGATGATCAGGTCCTTTTTCACTTCTTTGTAGCCCTTGGCTTCCAGAAAGTCGATGGGAT
TCTTCTCGAAGCTGCTTCTTTCCATGATGGTGATCCCCAGCAGCTCTTTCACACTCTTCAGTTTCTTGGA
CTTGCCCTTTTCCACTTTGGCCACCACCAGCACAGAATAGGCCACGGTGGGGCTGTCGAAGCCGCCGTAC
TTCTTAGGGTCCCAGTCCTTCTTTCTGGCGATCAGCTTATCGCTGTTCCTCTTGGGCAGGATAGACTCTT
TGCTGAAGCCGCCTGTCTGCACCTCGGTCTTTTTCACGATATTCACTTGGGGCATGCTCAGCACTTTCCG
CACGGTGGCAAAATCCCGGCCCTTATCCCACACGATCTCCCCGGTTTCGCCGTTTGTCTCGATCAGAGGC
CGCTTCCGGATCTCGCCGTTGGCCAGGGTAATCTCGGTCTTGAAAAAGTTCATGATGTTGCTGTAGAAGA
AGTACTTGGCGGTAGCCTTGCCGATTTCCTGCTCGCTCTTGGCGATCATCTTCCGCACGTCGTACACCTT
GTAGTCGCCGTACACGAACTCGCTTTCCAGCTTAGGGTACTTTTTGATCAGGGCGGTTCCCACGACGGCG
TTCAGGTAGGCGTCGTGGGCGTGGTGGTAGTTGTTGATCTCGCGCACTTTGTAAAACTGGAAATCCTTCC
GGAAATCGGACACCAGCTTGGACTTCAGGGTGATCACTTTCACTTCCCGGATCAGCTTGTCATTCTCGTC
GTACTTAGTGTTCATCCGGGAGTCCAGGATCTGTGCCACGTGCTTTGTGATCTGCCGGGTTTCCACCAGC
TGTCTCTTGATGAAGCCGGCCTTATCCAGTTCGCTCAGGCCGCCTCTCTCGGCCTTGGTCAGATTGTCGA
ACTTTCTCTGGGTAATCAGCTTGGCGTTCAGCAGCTGCCGCCAGTAGTTCTTCATCTTCTTCACGACCTC
TTCGGAGGGCACGTTGTCGCTCTTGCCCCGGTTCTTGTCGCTTCTGGTCAGCACCTTGTTGTCGATGGAG
TCGTCCTTCAGAAAGCTCTGAGGCACGATATGGTCCACATCGTAGTCGGACAGCCGGTTGATGTCCAGTT
CCTGGTCCACGTACATATCCCGCCCATTCTGCAGGTAGTACAGGTACAGCTTCTCGTTCTGCAGCTGGGT
GTTTTCCACGGGGTGTTCTTTCAGGATCTGGCTGCCCAGCTCTTTGATGCCCTCTTCGATCCGCTTCATT
CTCTCGCGGCTGTTCTTCTGTCCCTTCTGGGTGGTCTGGTTCTCTCTGGCCATTTCGATCACGATGTTCT
CGGGCTTGTGCCGGCCCATCACTTTCACGAGCTCGTCCACCACCTTCACTGTCTGCAGGATGCCCTTCTT
AATGGCGGGGCTGCCGGCCAGATTGGCAATGTGCTCGTGCAGGCTATCGCCCTGGCCGGACACCTGGGCT
TTCTGGATGTCCTCTTTAAAGGTCAGGCTGTCGTCGTGGATCAGCTGCATGAAGTTTCTGTTGGCGAAGC
CGTCGGACTTCAGGAAATCCAGGATTGTCTTGCCGGACTGCTTGTCCCGGATGCCGTTGATCAGCTTCCG
GCTCAGCCTGCCCCAGCCGGTGTATCTCCGCCGCTTCAGCTGCTTCATCACTTTGTCGTCGAACAGGTGG
GCATAGGTTTTCAGCCGTTCCTCGATCATCTCTCTGTCCTCAAACAGTGTCAGGGTCAGCACGATATCTT
CCAGAATGTCCTCGTTTTCCTCATTGTCCAGGAAGTCCTTGTCCTTGATAATTTTCAGCAGATCGTGGTA
TGTGCCCAGGGAGGCGTTGAACCGATCTTCCACGCCGGAGATTTCCACGGAGTCGAAGCACTCGATTTTC
TTGAAGTAGTCCTCTTTCAGCTGCTTCACGGTCACTTTCCGGTTGGTCTTGAACAGCAGGTCCACGATGG
CCTTTTTCTGCTCGCCGCTCAGGAAGGCGGGCTTTCTCATTCCCTCGGTCACGTATTTCACTTTGGTCAG
CTCGTTATACACGGTGAAGTACTCGTACAGCAGGCTGTGCTTGGGCAGCACCTTCTCGTTGGGCAGGTTC
TTATCGAAGTTGGTCATCCGCTCGATGAAGCTCTGGGCGGAAGCGCCCTTGTCCACCACTTCCTCGAAGT
TCCAGGGGGTGATGGTTTCCTCGCTCTTTCTGGTCATCCAGGCGAATCTGCTGTTTCCCCTGGCCAGAGG
GCCCACGTAGTAGGGGATGCGGAAGGTCAGGATCTTCTCGATCTTTTCCCGGTTGTCCTTCAGGAATGGG
TAAAAATCTTCCTGCCGCCGCAGAATGGCGTGCAGCTCTCCCAGGTGGATCTGGTGGGGGATGCTGCCGT
TGTCGAAGGTCCGCTGCTTCCGCAGCAGGTCCTCTCTGTTCAGCTTCACGAGCAGTTCCTCGGTGCCGTC
CATCTTTTCCAGGATGGGCTTGATGAACTTGTAGAACTCTTCCTGGCTGGCTCCGCCGTCAATGTAGCCG
GCGTAGCCGTTCTTGCTCTGGTCGAAGAAAATCTCTTTGTACTTCTCAGGCAGCTGCTGCCGCACGAGAG
CTTTCAGCAGGGTCAGGTCCTGGTGGTGCTCGTCGTATCTCTTGATCATAGAGGCGCTCAGGGGGGCCTT
GGTGATCTCGGTGTTCACTCTCAGGATGTCGCTCAGCAGGATGGCGTCGGACAGGTTCTTGGCGGCCAGA
AACAGGTCGGCGTACTGGTCGCCGATCTGGGCCAGCAGGTTGTCCAGGTCGTCGTCGTAGGTGTCCTTGC
TCAGCTGCAGTTTGGCATCCTCGGCCAGGTCGAAGTTGCTCTTGAAGTTGGGGGTCAGGCCCAGGCTCAG
GGCAATCAGGTTTCCGAACAGGCCATTCTTCTTCTCGCCGGGCAGCTGGGCGATCAGATTTTCCAGCCGT
CTGCTCTTGCTCAGTCTGGCAGACAGGATGGCCTTGGCGTCCACGCCGCTGGCGTTGATGGGGTTTTCCT
CGAACAGCTGGTTGTAGGTCTGCACCAGCTGGATGAACAGCTTGTCCACGTCGCTGTTGTCGGGGTTCAG
GTCGCCCTCGATCAGGAAGTGGCCCCGGAACTTGATCATGTGGGCCAGGGCCAGATAGATCAGCCGCAGG
TCGGCCTTGTCGGTGCTGTCCACCAGTTTCTTTCTCAGGTGGTAGATGGTGGGGTACTTCTCGTGGTAGG
CCACCTCGTCCACGATGTTGCCGAAGATGGGGTGCCGCTCGTGCTTCTTATCCTCTTCCACCAGGAAGGA
CTCTTCCAGTCTGTGGAAGAAGCTGTCGTCCACCTTGGCCATCTCGTTGCTGAAGATCTCTTGCAGATAG
CAGATCCGGTTCTTCCGTCTGGTGTATCTTCTTCTGGCGGTTCTCTTCAGCCGGGTGGCCTCGGCTGTTT
CGCCGCTGTCGAACAGCAGGGCTCCGATCAGGTTCTTCTTGATGCTGTGCCGGTCGGTGTTGCCCAGCAC
CTTGAATTTCTTGCTGGGCACCTTGTACTCGTCGGTGATCACGGCCCAGCCCACAGAGTTGGTGCCGATG
TCCAGGCCGATGCTGTACTTCTTGTCCATGGTGGCAGCGCTCTAGAACCGGTCCTGTGTTCTGGCGGCAA
ACCCGTTGCGAAAAAGAACGTTCACGGCGACTACTGCACTTATATACGGTTCTCCCCCACCCTCGGGAAA
AAGGCGGAGCCAGTACACGACATCACTTTCCCAGTTTACCCCGCGCCACCTTCTCTAGGCACCGGATCAA
TTGCCGACCCCTCCCCCCAACTTCTCGGGGACTGTGGGCGATGTGCGCTCTGCCCACTGACGGGCACCGG
AGCCAATTCCCACTCCTTTCAAGACCTAGCTAGCGAATTCAAAAAAGCACCGACTCGGTGCCACTTTTTC
AAGTTGATAACGGACTAGCCTTATTTTAACTTGCTATTTCTAGCTCTAAAACTGGAAAACGGGCAGCCGG
ACCGGTGTTTCGTCCTTTCCACAAGATATATAAAGCCAAGAAATCGAAATACTTTCAAGTTACGGTAAGC
ATATGATAGTCCATTTTAAAACATAATTTTAAAACTGCAAACTACCCAAGAAATTATTACTTTCTACGTC
ACGTATTTTGTACTAATATCTTTGTGTTTACAGTCAAATTAATTCTAATTATCTCTCTAACAGCCTTGTA
TCGTATATGCAAATATGAAGGAATCATGGGAAATAGGCCCTCGGTACCTTAATTAACCAAACTGGATCTC
TGCTGTCCCTGTAATAAACCCGAAAATTTTGAATTTTTGTAATTTGTTTTTGTAATTCTTTAGTTTGTAT
GTCTGTTGCTATTATGTCTACTATTCTTTCCCCTGCACTGTACCCCCCAATCCCCCCTTTTCTTTTAAAA
TTGTGGATGAATACTGCCATTTGTCTGCAGAATTGGCGCACGCAGTGCCGATCCGTTCACTAATCGAATG
GATCTGTCTCTGTCTCTCTCTCCACCTTCTTCTTCTATTCCTTCGGGCCTGTCGGGTCCCCTCGGGGTTG
GGAGGTGGGTCTGAAACGATAATGGTGAATATCCCTGCCTAACTCTATTCACTATAGAAAGTACAGCAAA
AACTATTCTTAAACCTACCAAGCCTCCTACTATCATTATGAATAATTTTATATACCACAGCCAATTTGTT
ATGTTAAACCAATTCCACAAACTTGCCCATTTATCTAATTCCAATAATTCTTGTTCATTCTTTTCTTGCT
GGTTTTGCGATTCTTCAATTAAGGAGTGTATTAAGCTTGTGTAATTGTTAATTTCTCTGTCCCACTCCAT
CCAGGTCGTGTGATTCCAAATCTGTTCCAGAGATTTATTACTCCAACTAGCATTCCAAGGCACAGCAGTG
GTGCAAATGAGTTTTCCAGAGCAACCCCAAATCCCCAGGAGCTGTTGATCCTTTAGGTATCTTTCCACAG
CCAGGATTCTTGCCTGGAGCTGCTTGATGCCCCAGACTGTGAGTTGCAACAGATGCTGTTGCGCCTCAAT
AGCCCTCAGCAAATTGTTCTGCTGCTGCACTATACCAGACAATAATTGTCTGGCCTGTACCGTCAGCGTC
ATTGACGCTGCGCCCATAGTGCTTCCTGCTGCTCCCAAGAACCCAAGGAACAAAGCTCCTATTCCCACTG
CTCTTTTTTCTCTCTGCACCACTCTTCTCTTTGCCTTGGTGGGTGCTACTCCTAATGGTTCAATTTTTAC
TACTTTATATTTATATAATTCACTTCTCCAATTGTCCCTCATATCTCCTCCTCCAGGTCTGAAGATCAGC
GGCCGCTTGCTGTGCGGTGGTCTTACTTTTGTTTTGCTCTTCCTCTATCTTGTCTAAAGCTTCCTTGGTG
TCTTTTATCTCTATCCTTTGATGCACACAATAGAGGGTTGCTACTGTATTATATAATGATCTAAGTTCTT
CTGATCCTGTCTGAAGGGATGGTTGTAGCTGTCCCAGTATTTGTCTACAGCCTTCTGATGTTTCTAACAG
GCCAGGATTAACTGCGAATCGTTCTAGCTCCCTGCTTGCCCATACTATATGTTTTAATTTATATTTTTTC
TTTCCCCCTGGCCTTAACCGAATTTTTTCCCATCGCGATCTAATTCTCCCCCGCTTAATACTGACGCTCT
CGCACCCATCTCTCTCCTTCTAGCCTCCGCTAGTCAAAATTTTTGGCGTACTCACCAGTCGCCGCCCCTC
GCCTCTTGCCGTGCGCGCTTCAGCAAGCCGAGTCCTGCGTCGAGAGAGCTCCTCTGGTTTCCCTTTCGCT
TTCAAGTCCCTGTTCGGGCGCCACTGCTAGAGATTTTCCACACTGACTAAAAGGGTCTGAGGGATCTCTA
GTTACCAGAGTCACACAACAGACGGGCACACACTACTTGAAGCACTCAAGGCAAGCTTTATTGAGGCTTA
AGCAGTGGGTTCCCTAGTTAGCCAGAGAGCTCCCAGGCTCAGATCTGGTCTAACCAGAGAGACCCAGTAC
AGGCAAAACGCGCTGCTTATATAGACCTCCCACCGTACACGCCTACCGCCCATTTGCGTCAATGGGGCGG
AGTTGTTACGACATTTTGGAAAGTCCCGTTGATTTTGGTGCCAAAACAAACTCCCATTGACGTCAATGGG
GTGGAGACTTGGAAATCCCCGTGAGTCAAACCGCTATCCACGCCCATTGATGTACTGCCAAAACCGCATC
ACCATGGTAATAGCGATGACTAATACGTAGATGTACTGCCAAGTAGGAAAGTCCCATAAGGTCATGTACT
GGGCATAATGCCAGGCGGGCCATTTACCGTCATTGACGTCAATAGGGGGCGTACTTGGCATATGATACAC
TTGATGTACTGCCAAGTGGGCAGTTTACCGTAAATACTCCACCCATTGACGTCAATGGAAAGTCCCTATT
GGCGTTACTATGGGAACATACGTCATTATTGACGTCAATGGGCGGGGGTCGTTGGGCGGTCAGCCAGGCG
GGCCATTTACCGTAAGTTATGTAACGCGGAACTCCATATATGGGCTATGAACTAATGACCCCGTAATTGA
TTACTATTAATAACTAGTCAATAATCAATGTCAACGCGTATATCTGGCCCGTACATCGCGAAGCAGCGCA
AAACGCCTAACCCTAAGCAGATTCTTCATGCAATTGTCGGTCAAGCCTTGCCTTGTTGTAGCTTAAATTT
TGCTCGCGCACTACTCAGCGACCTCCAACACACAAGCAGGGAGCAGATACTGGCTTAACTATGCGGCATC
AGAGCAGATTGTACTGAGAGTGCACCATAGGGGATCGGGAGATCTCCCGATCCGTCGACGTCAGGTGGCA
CTTTTCGGGGAAATGTGCGCGGAACCCCTATTTGTTTATTTTTCTAAATACATTCAAATATGTATCCGCT
CATGAGACAATAACCCTGATAAATGCTTCAATAATATTGAAAAAGGAAGAGTATGAGTATTCAACATTTC
CGTGTCGCCCTTATTCCCTTTTTTGCGGCATTTTGCCTTCCTGTTTTTGCTCACCCAGAAACGCTGGTGA
AAGTAAAAGATGCTGA
